>Addgene plasmid #162249 | Lys-eMagB-iRFP | depositor full sequence | sequence record 314511 | Lys-eMagB-iRFP sequence 7479 bps
GTCGACATTGATTATTGACTAGTTATTAATAGTAATCAATTACGGGGTCATTAGTTCATAGCCCATATAT
GGAGTTCCGCGTTACATAACTTACGGTAAATGGCCCGCCTGGCTGACCGCCCAACGACCCCCGCCCATTG
ACGTCAATAATGACGTATGTTCCCATAGTAACGCCAATAGGGACTTTCCATTGACGTCAATGGGTGGACT
ATTTACGGTAAACTGCCCACTTGGCAGTACATCAAGTGTATCATATGCCAAGTACGCCCCCTATTGACGT
CAATGACGGTAAATGGCCCGCCTGGCATTATGCCCAGTACATGACCTTATGGGACTTTCCTACTTGGCAG
TACATCTACGTATTAGTCATCGCTATTACCATGGGTCGAGGTGAGCCCCACGTTCTGCTTCACTCTCCCC
ATCTCCCCCCCCTCCCCACCCCCAATTTTGTATTTATTTATTTTTTAATTATTTTGTGCAGCGATGGGGG
CGGGGGGGGGGGGGGCGCGCGCCAGGCGGGGCGGGGCGGGGGCGAGGGCGGGGCGGGGCGAGGCGGAGAG
GTGCGGCGGCAGCCAATCAGAGCGGCGCGCTCCGAAAGTTTCCTTTTATGGCGAGGCGGCGGCGGCGGCG
GCCCTATAAAAAGCGAAGCGCGCGGCGGGCGGGAGTCGCTGCGTTGCCTTCGCCCCGTGCCCCGCTCCGC
GCCGCCTCGCGCCGCCCGCCCCGGCTCTGACTGACCGCGTTACTCCCACAGGTGAGCGGGCGGGACGGCC
CTTCTCCTCCGGGCTGTAATTAGCGCTTGGTTTAATGACGGCTCGTTTCTTTTCTGTGGCTGCGTGAAAG
CCTTAAAGGGCTCCGGGAGGGCCCTTTGTGCGGGGGGGAGCGGCTCGGGGGGTGCGTGCGTGTGTGTGTG
CGTGGGGAGCGCCGCGTGCGGCCCGCGCTGCCCGGCGGCTGTGAGCGCTGCGGGCGCGGCGCGGGGCTTT
GTGCGCTCCGCGTGTGCGCGAGGGGAGCGCGGCCGGGGGCGGTGCCCCGCGGTGCGGGGGGGCTGCGAGG
GGAACAAAGGCTGCGTGCGGGGTGTGTGCGTGGGGGGGTGAGCAGGGGGTGTGGGCGCGGCGGTCGGGCT
GTAACCCCCCCCTGCACCCCCCTCCCCGAGTTGCTGAGCACGGCCCGGCTTCGGGTGCGGGGCTCCGTGC
GGGGCGTGGCGCGGGGCTCGCCGTGCCGGGCGGGGGGTGGCGGCAGGTGGGGGTGCCGGGCGGGGCGGGG
CCGCCTCGGGCCGGGGAGGGCTCGGGGGAGGGGCGCGGCGGCCCCGGAGCGCCGGCGGCTGTCGAGGCGC
GGCGAGCCGCAGCCATTGCCTTTTATGGTAATCGTGCGAGAGGGCGCAGGGACTTCCTTTGTCCCAAATC
TGGCGGAGCCGAAATCTGGGAGGCGCCGCCGCACCCCCTCTAGCGGGCGCGGGCGAAGCGGTGCGGCGCC
GGCAGGAAGGAAATGGGCGGGGAGGGCCTTCGTGCGTCGCCGCGCCGCCGTCCCCTTCTCCATCTCCAGC
CTCGGGGCTGCCGCAGGGGGACGGCTGCCTTCGGGGGGGACGGGGCAGGGCGGGGTTCGGCTTCTGGCGT
GTGACCGGCGGCTCTAGAGCCTCTGCTAACCATGTTCATGCCTTCTTCTTTTTCCTACAGCTCCTGGGCA
ACGTGCTGGTTATTGTGCTGTCTCATCATTTTGGCAAAGAATTCGGTACCGCGGGCCCGGGATCCACCGG
AAGCCACCTGCATGCGGCCGCGCCACCATGGGGTGCTGCTACAGCAGCGAGAACGAGGACTCGGACCAGG
ACCGAGAGGAGCGGAAGCTGCTGCTGGACCCTAGCAGCCCCCCTACCAAAGCTCTCAATGGAGCCGAGCC
CAACTACCCGGATCCACCGGTCATGGGACATACCCTCTACGCGCCGGGGGGTTATGACATCATGGGTTAC
CTCAGACAGATCAGAAACCGGCCGAACCCACAAGTGGAGCTGGGACCCGTCGACCTCTCCTGCGCCCTCG
TGCTGTGTGACCTTAAGCAGAAGGACACCCCTGTGGTGTACGCCTCCGAAGCATTCCTGGAGATGACCGG
GTACAACAGACACGAAGTGCTGGGACGGAACTGCCGCTTCCTGCAATCCCCGGATGGAATGGTGAAGCCT
AAGTCAACCCGCAAATACGTGGACTCCAACACTATCTACACCATGAAGAAGGCCATTGACCGCAATGCTG
AGGTGCAAGTGGAAGTGGTGAACTTCAAGAAGAACGGACAGCGCTTCGTCAACTTCCTGACTATGATTCC
CGTGCGGGACGAAACCGGCGAATATCGGTACAGCATCGGGTTTCAGTGCGAGACTGAGGGCGGCTCCGGA
GGCAGCGGCGGTTCTGGAGGTTCCGGTGGCGGCTCCCAATTGATGGCGCGTAAGGTCGATCTCACCTCCT
GCGATCGCGAGCCGATCCACATCCCCGGCAGCATTCAGCCGTGCGGCTGCCTGCTTGCCTGCGACGCGCA
GGCGGTGCGGATCACGCGCATTACGGAAAATGCCGGCGCGTTCTTTGGACGCGAAACTCCGCGGGTCGGT
GAGCTACTCGCCGATTACTTCGGCGAGACCGAAGCCCATGCGCTGCGCAACGCACTGGCGCAGTCCTCCG
ATCCAAAGCGACCGGCGCTGATCTTCGGTTGGCGCGACGGCCTGACCGGCCGCACCTTCGACATCTCACT
GCATCGCCATGACGGTACATCGATCATCGAGTTCGAGCCTGCGGCGGCCGAACAGGCCGACAATCCGCTG
CGGCTGACGCGGCAGATCATCGCGCGCACCAAAGAACTGAAGTCGCTCGAAGAGATGGCCGCACGGGTGC
CGCGCTATCTGCAGGCGATGCTCGGCTATCACCGCGTGATGTTGTACCGCTTCGCGGACGACGGCTCCGG
GATGGTGATCGGCGAGGCGAAGCGCAGCGACCTTGAGAGCTTTCTCGGTCAGCACTTTCCGGCGTCGCTG
GTCCCGCAGCAGGCGCGGCTACTGTACTTGAAGAACGCGATCCGCGTGGTCTCGGATTCGCGCGGCATCA
GCAGCCGGATCGTGCCCGAGCACGACGCCTCCGGCGCCGCGCTCGATCTGTCGTTCGCGCACCTGCGCAG
CATCTCGCCCTGCCATCTCGAATTTCTGCGGAACATGGGCGTCAGCGCCTCGATGTCGCTGTCGATCATC
ATTGACGGCACGCTATGGGGATTGATCATCTGTCATCATTACGAGCCGCGTGCCGTGCCGATGGCGCAGC
GCGTCGCGGCCGAAATGTTCGCCGACTTCTTATCGCTGCACTTCACCGCCGCCCACCACCAACGCTAAGT
TAACCTCGAGGTACCGATGAATAGCTAAGGTCGAGGCCGCAGGTAAGTATCAAGGTTACAAGACAGGTTT
AAGGAGACCAATAGAAACTGGGCTTGTCGAGACAGAGAAGACTCTTGCGTTTCTGATAGGCACCTATTGG
TCTTACTGACATCCACTTTGCCTTTCTCTCCACAGGTGTCGACAATCAACCTCTGGATTACAAAATTTGT
GAAAGATTGACTGGTATTCTTAACTATGTTGCTCCTTTTACGCTATGTGGATACGCTGCTTTAATGCCTT
TGTATCATGCTATTGCTTCCCGTATGGCTTTCATTTTCTCCTCCTTGTATAAATCCTGGTTGCTGTCTCT
TTATGAGGAGTTGTGGCCCGTTGTCAGGCAACGTGGCGTGGTGTGCACTGTGTTTGCTGACGCAACCCCC
ACTGGTTGGGGCATTGCCACCACCTGTCAGCTCCTTTCCGGGACTTTCGCTTTCCCCCTCCCTATTGCCA
CGGCGGAACTCATCGCCGCCTGCCTTGCCCGCTGCTGGACAGGGGCTCGGCTGTTGGGCACTGACAATTC
CGTGGTGTTGTCGGGGAAGCTGACGTCCTTTCCATGGCTGCTCGCCTGTGTTGCCACCTGGATTCTGCGC
GGGACGTCCTTCTGCTACGTCCCTTCGGCCCTCAATCCAGCGGACCTTCCTTCCCGCGGCCTGCTGCCGG
CTCTGCGGCCTCTTCCGCGTCTTCGCCTTCGCCCTCAGACGAGTCGGATCTCCCTTTGGGCCGCCTCCCC
GCCTGGAATTCGAGCTCGGTACGATCAGCCTCGACTGTGCCTTCTAGTTGCCAGCCATCTGTTGTTTGCC
CCTCCCCCGTGCCTTCCTTGACCCTGGAAGGTGCCACTCCCACTGTCCTTTCCTAATAAAATGAGGAAAT
TGCATCGCATTGTCTGAGTAGGTGTCATTCTATTCTGGGGGGTGGGGTGGGGCAGGACAGCAAGGGGGAG
GATTGGGAAGACAATAGCAGGCCAGCTTTTGTTCCCTTTAGGGTTAATTGCGCGCTTGGCGCTAATCATG
GTCATAGCTGTTTCCACTCCTCAGGTGCAGGCTGCCTATCAGAAGGTGGTGGCTGGTGTGGCCAATGCCC
TGGCTCACAAATACCACTGAGATCTTTTTCCCTCTGCCAAAAATTATGGGGACATCATGAAGCCCCTTGA
GCATCTGACTTCTGGCTAATAAAGGAAATTTATTTTCATTGCAATAGTGTGTTGGAATTTTTTGTGTCTC
TCACTCGGAAGGACATATGGGAGGGCAAATCATTTAAAACATCAGAATGAGTATTTGGTTTAGAGTTTGG
CAACATATGCCATATGCTGGCTGCCATGAACAAAGGTGGCTATAAAGAGGTCATCAGTATATGAAACAGC
CCCCTGCTGTCCATTCCTTATTCCATAGAAAAGCCTTGACTTGAGGTTAGATTTTTTTTTATATTTTGTT
TGTGTTATTTTTTTCTTTAACATCCCTAAAATTTTCCTTACATGTTTTACTAGCCAGATTTTTCCTCCTC
TCCTGACTACTCCCAGTCATAGCTGTCCCTCTTCTCTTATGAAGATCCCTCGACCTGCAGCCCAAGCTTG
GCGTAATCATGGTCATAGCTGTTTCCTGTGTGAAATTGTTATCCGCTCACAATTCCACACAACATACGAG
CCGGAAGCATAAAGTGTAAAGCCTGGGGTGCCTAATGAGTGAGCTAACTCACATTAATTGCGTTGCGCTC
ACTGCCCGCTTTCCAGTCGGGAAACCTGTCGTGCCAGCGGATCCGCATCTCAATTAGTCAGCAACCATAG
TCCCGCCCCTAACTCCGCCCATCCCGCCCCTAACTCCGCCCAGTTCCGCCCATTCTCCGCCCCATGGCTG
ACTAATTTTTTTTATTTATGCAGAGGCCGAGGCCGCCTCGGCCTCTGAGCTATTCCAGAAGTAGTGAGGA
GGCTTTTTTGGAGGCCTAGGCTTTTGCAAAAAGCTAACTTGTTTATTGCAGCTTATAATGGTTACAAATA
AAGCAATAGCATCACAAATTTCACAAATAAAGCATTTTTTTCACTGCATTCTAGTTGTGGTTTGTCCAAA
CTCATCAATGTATCTTATCATGTCTGGATCCGCTGCATTAATGAATCGGCCAACGCGCGGGGAGAGGCGG
TTTGCGTATTGGGCGCTCTTCCGCTTCCTCGCTCACTGACTCGCTGCGCTCGGTCGTTCGGCTGCGGCGA
GCGGTATCAGCTCACTCAAAGGCGGTAATACGGTTATCCACAGAATCAGGGGATAACGCAGGAAAGAACA
TGTGAGCAAAAGGCCAGCAAAAGGCCAGGAACCGTAAAAAGGCCGCGTTGCTGGCGTTTTTCCATAGGCT
CCGCCCCCCTGACGAGCATCACAAAAATCGACGCTCAAGTCAGAGGTGGCGAAACCCGACAGGACTATAA
AGATACCAGGCGTTTCCCCCTGGAAGCTCCCTCGTGCGCTCTCCTGTTCCGACCCTGCCGCTTACCGGAT
ACCTGTCCGCCTTTCTCCCTTCGGGAAGCGTGGCGCTTTCTCAATGCTCACGCTGTAGGTATCTCAGTTC
GGTGTAGGTCGTTCGCTCCAAGCTGGGCTGTGTGCACGAACCCCCCGTTCAGCCCGACCGCTGCGCCTTA
TCCGGTAACTATCGTCTTGAGTCCAACCCGGTAAGACACGACTTATCGCCACTGGCAGCAGCCACTGGTA
ACAGGATTAGCAGAGCGAGGTATGTAGGCGGTGCTACAGAGTTCTTGAAGTGGTGGCCTAACTACGGCTA
CACTAGAAGGACAGTATTTGGTATCTGCGCTCTGCTGAAGCCAGTTACCTTCGGAAAAAGAGTTGGTAGC
TCTTGATCCGGCAAACAAACCACCGCTGGTAGCGGTGGTTTTTTTGTTTGCAAGCAGCAGATTACGCGCA
GAAAAAAAGGATCTCAAGAAGATCCTTTGATCTTTTCTACGGGGTCTGACGCTCAGTGGAACGAAAACTC
ACGTTAAGGGATTTTGGTCATGAGATTATCAAAAAGGATCTTCACCTAGATCCTTTTAAATTAAAAATGA
AGTTTTAAATCAATCTAAAGTATATATGAGTAAACTTGGTCTGACAGTTACCAATGCTTAATCAGTGAGG
CACCTATCTCAGCGATCTGTCTATTTCGTTCATCCATAGTTGCCTGACTCCCCGTCGTGTAGATAACTAC
GATACGGGAGGGCTTACCATCTGGCCCCAGTGCTGCAATGATACCGCGAGACCCACGCTCACCGGCTCCA
GATTTATCAGCAATAAACCAGCCAGCCGGAAGGGCCGAGCGCAGAAGTGGTCCTGCAACTTTATCCGCCT
CCATCCAGTCTATTAATTGTTGCCGGGAAGCTAGAGTAAGTAGTTCGCCAGTTAATAGTTTGCGCAACGT
TGTTGCCATTGCTACAGGCATCGTGGTGTCACGCTCGTCGTTTGGTATGGCTTCATTCAGCTCCGGTTCC
CAACGATCAAGGCGAGTTACATGATCCCCCATGTTGTGCAAAAAAGCGGTTAGCTCCTTCGGTCCTCCGA
TCGTTGTCAGAAGTAAGTTGGCCGCAGTGTTATCACTCATGGTTATGGCAGCACTGCATAATTCTCTTAC
TGTCATGCCATCCGTAAGATGCTTTTCTGTGACTGGTGAGTACTCAACCAAGTCATTCTGAGAATAGTGT
ATGCGGCGACCGAGTTGCTCTTGCCCGGCGTCAATACGGGATAATACCGCGCCACATAGCAGAACTTTAA
AAGTGCTCATCATTGGAAAACGTTCTTCGGGGCGAAAACTCTCAAGGATCTTACCGCTGTTGAGATCCAG
TTCGATGTAACCCACTCGTGCACCCAACTGATCTTCAGCATCTTTTACTTTCACCAGCGTTTCTGGGTGA
GCAAAAACAGGAAGGCAAAATGCCGCAAAAAAGGGAATAAGGGCGACACGGAAATGTTGAATACTCATAC
TCTTCCTTTTTCAATATTATTGAAGCATTTATCAGGGTTATTGTCTCATGAGCGGATACATATTTGAATG
TATTTAGAAAAATAAACAAATAGGGGTTCCGCGCACATTTCCCCGAAAAGTGCCACCTG
Features (pLannotate 1.2.2; 24 found; start..end, strand, type, name):
      4..383     +  enhancer       CMV enhancer: human cytomegalovirus immediate early enhancer
    386..661     +  promoter       chicken β-actin promoter: No description available
    662..1670    +  intron         chimeric intron: chimera between introns from chicken β-actin and rabbit β-globin
   1668..1724    +  CDS            HBB (fragment): HBB_LEPEU - Experimental evidence at protein level: Swiss-Prot protein existence level 1. Involved in oxygen transport from the lung to the various peripheral tissues. From Lepus europaeus (European hare).
   1724..1750    +  misc_feature   MCS (fragment): multiple cloning site
   1778..1897    +  CDS            LAMTOR1 (fragment): LTOR1_HUMAN - Also known as C11orf59, PDRO. Experimental evidence at protein level: Swiss-Prot protein existence level 1. As part of the Ragulator complex it is involved in amino acid sensing and activation of mTORC1, a signaling complex promoting cell growth in response to growth factors, energy levels, and amino acids. Activated by amino acids through a mechanism involving the lysosomal V- ATPase, the Ragulator functions as a guanine nucleotide exchange factor activating the small GTPases Rag. Activated Ragulator and Rag GTPases function as a scaffold recruiting mTORC1 to lysosomes where it
   2423..3355    +  CDS            iRFP670: iRFP670 is a basic (constitutively fluorescent) near ir fluorescent protein published in 2013, derived from Rhodopseudomonas palustris CGA009. It has low acid sensitivity. It requires the cofactor biliverdin for fluorescence.
   3403..3535    +  intron         chimeric intron: chimera between introns from human β-globin and immunoglobulin heavy chain genes
   3544..4132    +  misc_feature   WPRE: woodchuck hepatitis virus posttranscriptional regulatory element
   4136..4152    +  misc_feature   MCS (fragment): pUC18/19 multiple cloning site
   4165..4276    +  polyA_signal   bGH poly(A) signal: bovine growth hormone polyadenylation signal
   4426..4497    +  CDS            HBB (fragment): HBB_PONPY - Experimental evidence at transcript level: Swiss-Prot protein existence level 2. Involved in oxygen transport from the lung to the various peripheral tissues. From Pongo pygmaeus (Bornean orangutan).
   4568..4623    +  polyA_signal   β-globin poly(A) signal: rabbit β-globin polyadenylation signal (Gil and Proudfoot, 1987)
   5006..5022    -  protein_bind   lac operator: The lac repressor binds to the lac operator to inhibit transcription in E. coli. This inhibition can be relieved by adding lactose or isopropyl-β-D-thiogalactopyranoside (IPTG). lac repressor encoded by lacI
   5030..5060    -  promoter       lac promoter: promoter for the E. coli lac operon
   5075..5096    -  protein_bind   CAP binding site: CAP binding activates transcription in the presence of cAMP. E. coli catabolite activator protein
   5109..5148    -  CDS            lacI (fragment): lac repressor; lacI; The lac repressor binds to the lac operator to inhibit transcription in E. coli. This inhibition can be relieved by adding lactose or isopropyl-β-D-thiogalactopyranoside (IPTG).
   5155..5177    +  promoter       SV40 promoter (fragment): SV40 enhancer and early promoter
   5201..5336    +  rep_origin     SV40 ori: SV40 origin of replication
   5356..5490    +  polyA_signal   SV40 poly(A) signal: SV40 polyadenylation signal
   5492..5546    -  CDS            lacI (fragment): lac repressor; lacI; The lac repressor binds to the lac operator to inhibit transcription in E. coli. This inhibition can be relieved by adding lactose or isopropyl-β-D-thiogalactopyranoside (IPTG).
   5729..6317    -  rep_origin     ori: high-copy-number ColE1/pMB1/pBR322/pUC origin of replication
   6488..7348    -  CDS            AmpR: β-lactamase; bla; confers resistance to ampicillin, carbenicillin, and related antibiotics
   7349..7453    -  promoter       AmpR promoter: bla
