>Addgene plasmid #162249 | Lys-eMagB-iRFP | addgene full sequence | sequence record 320894 | Addgene Partial NGS Result
GACATTGATTATTGACTAGTTATTAATAGTAATCAATTACGGGGTCATTAGTTCATAGCCCATATATGGA
GTTCCGCGTTACATAACTTACGGTAAATGGCCCGCCTGGCTGACCGCCCAACGACCCCCGCCCATTGACG
TCAATAATGACGTATGTTCCCATAGTAACGCCAATAGGGACTTTCCATTGACGTCAATGGGTGGAGTATT
TACGGTAAACTGCCCACTTGGCAGTACATCAAGTGTATCATATGCCAAGTACGCCCCCTATTGACGTCAA
TGACGGTAAATGGCCCGCCTGGCATTATGCCCAGTACATGACCTTATGGGACTTTCCTACTTGGCAGTAC
ATCTACGTATTAGTCATCGCTATTACCATGGTCGAGGTGAGCCCCACGTTCTGCTTCACTCTCCCCATCT
CCCCCCCCTCCCCACCCCCAATTTTGTATTTATTTATTTTTTAATTATTTTGTGCAGCGATGGGGGCGGG
GGGGGGGGGCCGGGGAGGGCTCGGGGGAGGGGCGCGGCGGCCCCCGGAGCGCCGGCGGCTGTCGAGGCGC
GGCGAGCCGCAGCCATTGCCTTTTATGGTAATCGTGCGAGAGGGCGCAGGGACTTCCTTTGTCCCAAATC
TGTGCGGAGCCGAAATCTGGGAGGCGCCGCCGCACCCCCTCTAGCGGGCGCGGGGCGAAGCGGTGCGGCG
CCGGCAGGAAGGAAATGGGCGGGGAGGGCCTTCGTGCGTCGCCGCGCCGCCGTCCCCTTCTCCCTCTCCA
GCCTCGGGGCTGTCCGCGGGGGGACGGCTGCCTTCGGGGGGGACGGGGCAGGGCGGGGTTCGGCTTCTGG
CGTGTGACCGGCGGCTCTAGAGCCTCTGCTAACCATGTTCATGCCTTCTTCTTTTTCCTACAGCTCCTGG
GCAACGTGCTGGTTATTGTGCTGTCTCATCATTTTGGCAAAGAATTCGGTACCGCGGGCCCGGGATCCAC
CGGAAGCCACCTGCATGCGGCCGCGCCACCATGGGGTGCTGCTACAGCAGCGAGAACGAGGACTCGGACC
AGGACCGAGAGGAGCGGAAGCTGCTGCTGGACCCTAGCAGCCCCCCTACCAAAGCTCTCAATGGAGCCGA
GCCCAACTACCCGGATCCACCGGTCATGGGACATACCCTCTACGCGCCGGGGGGTTATGACATCATGGGT
TACCTCAGACAGATCAGAAACCGGCCGAACCCACAAGTGGAGCTGGGACCCGTCGACCTCTCCTGCGCCC
TCGTGCTGTGTGACCTTAAGCAGAAGGACACCCCTGTGGTGTACGCCTCCGAAGCATTCCTGGAGATGAC
CGGGTACAACAGACACGAAGTGCTGGGACGGAACTGCCGCTTCCTGCAATCCCCGGATGGAATGGTGAAG
CCTAAGTCAACCCGCAAATACGTGGACTCCAACACTATCTACACCATGAAGAAGGCCATTGACCGCAATG
CTGAGGTGCAAGTGGAAGTGGTGAACTTCAAGAAGAACGGACAGCGCTTCGTCAACTTCCTGACTATGAT
TCCCGTGCGGGACGAAACCGGCGAATATCGGTACAGCATCGGGTTTCAGTGCGAGACTGAGGGCGGCTCC
GGAGGCAGCGGCGGTTCTGGAGGTTCCGGTGGCGGCTCCCAATTGATGGCGCGTAAGGTCGATCTCACCT
CCTGCGATCGCGAGCCGATCCACATCCCCGGCAGCATTCAGCCGTGCGGCTGCCTGCTTGCCTGCGACGC
GCAGGCGGTGCGGATCACGCGCATTACGGAAAATGCCGGCGCGTTCTTTGGACGCGAAACTCCGCGGGTC
GGTGAGCTACTCGCCGATTACTTCGGCGAGACCGAAGCCCATGCGCTGCGCAACGCACTGGCGCAGTCCT
CCGATCCAAAGCGACCGGCGCTGATCTTCGGTTGGCGCGACGGCCTGACCGGCCGCACCTTCGACATCTC
ACTGCATCGCCATGACGGTACATCGATCATCGAGTTCGAGCCTGCGGCGGCCGAACAGGCCGACAATCCG
CTGCGGCTGACGCGGCAGATCATCGCGCGCACCAAAGAACTGAAGTCGCTCGAAGAGATGGCCGCACGGG
TGCCGCGCTATCTGCAGGCGATGCTCGGCTATCACCGCGTGATGTTGTACCGCTTCGCGGACGACGGCTC
CGGGATGGTGATCGGCGAGGCGAAGCGCAGCGACCTTGAGAGCTTTCTCGGTCAGCACTTTCCGGCGTCG
CTGGTCCCGCAGCAGGCGCGGCTACTGTACTTGAAGAACGCGATCCGCGTGGTCTCGGATTCGCGCGGCA
TCAGCAGCCGGATCGTGCCCGAGCACGACGCCTCCGGCGCCGCGCTCGATCTGTCGTTCGCGCACCTGCG
CAGCATCTCGCCCTGCCATCTCGAATTTCTGCGGAACATGGGCGTCAGCGCCTCGATGTCGCTGTCGATC
ATCATTGACGGCACGCTATGGGGATTGATCATCTGTCATCATTACGAGCCGCGTGCCGTGCCGATGGCGC
AGCGCGTCGCGGCCGAAATGTTCGCCGACTTCTTATCGCTGCACTTCACCGCCGCCCACCACCAACGCTA
AGTTAACCTCGAGGTACCGATGAATAGCTAAGGTCGAGGCCGCAGGTAAGTATCAAGGTTACAAGACAGG
TTTAAGGAGACCAATAGAAACTGGGCTTGTCGAGACAGAGAAGACTCTTGCGTTTCTGATAGGCACCTAT
TGGTCTTACTGACATCCACTTTGCCTTTCTCTCCACAGGTGTCGACAATCAACCTCTGGATTACAAAATT
TGTGAAAGATTGACTGGTATTCTTAACTATGTTGCTCCTTTTACGCTATGTGGATACGCTGCTTTAATGC
CTTTGTATCATGCTATTGCTTCCCGTATGGCTTTCATTTTCTCCTCCTTGTATAAATCCTGGTTGCTGTC
TCTTTATGAGGAGTTGTGGCCCGTTGTCAGGCAACGTGGCGTGGTGTGCACTGTGTTTGCTGACGCAACC
CCCACTGGTTGGGGCATTGCCACCACCTGTCAGCTCCTTTCCGGGACTTTCGCTTTCCCCCTCCCTATTG
CCACGGCGGAACTCATCGCCGCCTGCCTTGCCCGCTGCTGGACAGGGGCTCGGCTGTTGGGCACTGACAA
TTCCGTGGTGTTGTCGGGGAAGCTGACGTCCTTTCCATGGCTGCTCGCCTGTGTTGCCACCTGGATTCTG
CGCGGGACGTCCTTCTGCTACGTCCCTTCGGCCCTCAATCCAGCGGACCTTCCTTCCCGCGGCCTGCTGC
CGGCTCTGCGGCCTCTTCCGCGTCTTCGCCTTCGCCCTCAGACGAGTCGGATCTCCCTTTGGGCCGCCTC
CCCGCCTGGAATTCGAGCTCGGTACGATCAGCCTCGACTGTGCCTTCTAGTTGCCAGCCATCTGTTGTTT
GCCCCTCCCCCGTGCCTTCCTTGACCCTGGAAGGTGCCACTCCCACTGTCCTTTCCTAATAAAATGAGGA
AATTGCATCGCATTGTCTGAGTAGGTGTCATTCTATTCTGGGGGGTGGGGTGGGGCAGGACAGCAAGGGG
GAGGATTGGGAAGACAATAGCCCAGCTTTTGTTCCCTTTAGTGAGGGTTAATTGCGCGCTTGGCGTAATC
ATGGTCATAGCTGTTTCCTGTGTGAAATTGTTATCCGCTAATTCACTCCTCAGGTGCAGGCTGCCTATCA
GAAGGTGGTGGCTGGTGTGGCCAATGCCCTGGCTCACAAATACCACTGAGATCTTTTTCCCTCTGCCAAA
AATTATGGGGACATCATGAAGCCCCTTGAGCATCTGACTTCTGGCTAATAAAGGAAATTTATTTTCATTG
CAATAGTGTGTTGGAATTTTTTGTGTCTCTCACTCGGAAGGACATATGGGAGGGCAAATCATTTAAAACA
TCAGAATGAGTATTTGGTTTAGAGTTTGGCAACATATGCCCATATGCTGGCTGCCATGAACAAAGGTTGG
CTATAAAGAGGTCATCAGTATATGAAACAGCCCCCTGCTGTCCATTCCTTATTCCATAGAAAAGCCTTGA
CTTGAGGTTAGATTTTTTTTATATTTTGTTTTGTGTTATTTTTTTCTTTAACATCCCTAAAATTTTCCTT
ACATGTTTTACTAGCCAGATTTTTCCTCCTCTCCTGACTACTCCCAGTCATAGCTGTCCCTCTTCTCTTA
TGGAGATCCCTCGACCTGCAGCCCAAGCTTGGCGTAATCATGGTCATAGCTGTTTCCTGTGTGAAATTGT
TATCCGCTCACAATTCCACACAACATACGAGCCGGAAGCATAAAGTGTAAAGCCTGGGGTGCCTAATGAG
TGAGCTAACTCACATTAATTGCGTTGCGCTCACTGCCCGCTTTCCAGTCGGGAAACCTGTCGTGCCAGCG
GATCCGCATCTCAATTAGTCAGCAACCATAGTCCCGCCCCTAACTCCGCCCATCCCGCCCCTAACTCCGC
CCAGTTCCGCCCATTCTCCGCCCCATGGCTGACTAATTTTTTTTATTTATGCAGAGGCCGAGGCCGCCTC
GGCCTCTGAGCTATTCCAGAAGTAGTGAGGAGGCTTTTTTGGAGGCCTAGGCTTTTGCAAAAAGCTAACT
TGTTTATTGCAGCTTATAATGGTTACAAATAAAGCAATAGCATCACAAATTTCACAAATAAAGCATTTTT
TTCACTGCATTCTAGTTGTGGTTTGTCCAAACTCATCAATGTATCTTATCATGTCTGGATCCGCTGCATT
AATGAATCGGCCAACGCGCGGGGAGAGGCGGTTTGCGTATTGGGCGCTCTTCCGCTTCCTCGCTCACTGA
CTCGCTGCGCTCGGTCGTTCGGCTGCGGCGAGCGGTATCAGCTCACTCAAAGGCGGTAATACGGTTATCC
ACAGAATCAGGGGATAACGCAGGAAAGAACATGTGAGCAAAAGGCCAGCAAAAGGCCAGGAACCGTAAAA
AGGCCGCGTTGCTGGCGTTTTTCCATAGGCTCCGCCCCCCTGACGAGCATCACAAAAATCGACGCTCAAG
TCAGAGGTGGCGAAACCCGACAGGACTATAAAGATACCAGGCGTTTCCCCCTGGAAGCTCCCTCGTGCGC
TCTCCTGTTCCGACCCTGCCGCTTACCGGATACCTGTCCGCCTTTCTCCCTTCGGGAAGCGTGGCGCTTT
CTCATAGCTCACGCTGTAGGTATCTCAGTTCGGTGTAGGTCGTTCGCTCCAAGCTGGGCTGTGTGCACGA
ACCCCCCGTTCAGCCCGACCGCTGCGCCTTATCCGGTAACTATCGTCTTGAGTCCAACCCGGTAAGACAC
GACTTATCGCCACTGGCAGCAGCCACTGGTAACAGGATTAGCAGAGCGAGGTATGTAGGCGGTGCTACAG
AGTTCTTGAAGTGGTGGCCTAACTACGGCTACACTAGAAGAACAGTATTTGGTATCTGCGCTCTGCTGAA
GCCAGTTACCTTCGGAAAAAGAGTTGGTAGCTCTTGATCCGGCAAACAAACCACCGCTGGTAGCGGTGGT
TTTTTTGTTTGCAAGCAGCAGATTACGCGCAGAAAAAAAGGATCTCAAGAAGATCCTTTGATCTTTTCTA
CGGGGTCTGACGCTCAGTGGAACGAAAACTCACGTTAAGGGATTTTGGTCATGAGATTATCAAAAAGGAT
CTTCACCTAGATCCTTTTAAATTAAAAATGAAGTTTTAAATCAATCTAAAGTATATATGAGTAAACTTGG
TCTGACAGTTACCAATGCTTAATCAGTGAGGCACCTATCTCAGCGATCTGTCTATTTCGTTCATCCATAG
TTGCCTGACTCCCCGTCGTGTAGATAACTACGATACGGGAGGGCTTACCATCTGGCCCCAGTGCTGCAAT
GATACCGCGAGACCCACGCTCACCGGCTCCAGATTTATCAGCAATAAACCAGCCAGCCGGAAGGGCCGAG
CGCAGAAGTGGTCCTGCAACTTTATCCGCCTCCATCCAGTCTATTAATTGTTGCCGGGAAGCTAGAGTAA
GTAGTTCGCCAGTTAATAGTTTGCGCAACGTTGTTGCCATTGCTACAGGCATCGTGGTGTCACGCTCGTC
GTTTGGTATGGCTTCATTCAGCTCCGGTTCCCAACGATCAAGGCGAGTTACATGATCCCCCATGTTGTGC
AAAAAAGCGGTTAGCTCCTTCGGTCCTCCGATCGTTGTCAGAAGTAAGTTGGCCGCAGTGTTATCACTCA
TGGTTATGGCAGCACTGCATAATTCTCTTACTGTCATGCCATCCGTAAGATGCTTTTCTGTGACTGGTGA
GTACTCAACCAAGTCATTCTGAGAATAGTGTATGCGGCGACCGAGTTGCTCTTGCCCGGCGTCAATACGG
GATAATACCGCGCCACATAGCAGAACTTTAAAAGTGCTCATCATTGGAAAACGTTCTTCGGGGCGAAAAC
TCTCAAGGATCTTACCGCTGTTGAGATCCAGTTCGATGTAACCCACTCGTGCACCCAACTGATCTTCAGC
ATCTTTTACTTTCACCAGCGTTTCTGGGTGAGCAAAAACAGGAAGGCAAAATGCCGCAAAAAAGGGAATA
AGGGCGACACGGAAATGTTGAATACTCATACTCTTCCTTTTTCAATATTATTGAAGCATTTATCAGGGTT
ATTGTCTCATGAGCGGATACATATTTGAATGTATTTAGAAAAATAAACAAATAGGGGTTCCGCGCACATT
TCCCCGAAAAGTGCCACCTGGGTC
Features (pLannotate 1.2.2; 25 found; start..end, strand, type, name):
      1..380     +  enhancer       CMV enhancer: human cytomegalovirus immediate early enhancer
    382..499     +  promoter       chicken β-actin promoter (fragment): contains a 21-bp deletion relative to the standard chicken β-actin promoter
    497..903     +  intron         chimeric intron (fragment): chimera between introns from chicken β-actin and rabbit β-globin
    901..957     +  CDS            HBB (fragment): HBB_LEPEU - Experimental evidence at protein level: Swiss-Prot protein existence level 1. Involved in oxygen transport from the lung to the various peripheral tissues. From Lepus europaeus (European hare).
    957..983     +  misc_feature   MCS (fragment): multiple cloning site
   1011..1130    +  CDS            LAMTOR1 (fragment): LTOR1_HUMAN - Also known as C11orf59, PDRO. Experimental evidence at protein level: Swiss-Prot protein existence level 1. As part of the Ragulator complex it is involved in amino acid sensing and activation of mTORC1, a signaling complex promoting cell growth in response to growth factors, energy levels, and amino acids. Activated by amino acids through a mechanism involving the lysosomal V- ATPase, the Ragulator functions as a guanine nucleotide exchange factor activating the small GTPases Rag. Activated Ragulator and Rag GTPases function as a scaffold recruiting mTORC1 to lysosomes where it
   1656..2588    +  CDS            iRFP670: iRFP670 is a basic (constitutively fluorescent) near ir fluorescent protein published in 2013, derived from Rhodopseudomonas palustris CGA009. It has low acid sensitivity. It requires the cofactor biliverdin for fluorescence.
   2636..2768    +  intron         chimeric intron: chimera between introns from human β-globin and immunoglobulin heavy chain genes
   2777..3365    +  misc_feature   WPRE: woodchuck hepatitis virus posttranscriptional regulatory element
   3369..3385    +  misc_feature   MCS (fragment): pUC18/19 multiple cloning site
   3398..3509    +  polyA_signal   bGH poly(A) signal: bovine growth hormone polyadenylation signal
   3605..3623    -  promoter       T3 promoter: promoter for bacteriophage T3 RNA polymerase
   3682..3756    +  CDS            HBB (fragment): HBB_PONPY - Experimental evidence at transcript level: Swiss-Prot protein existence level 2. Involved in oxygen transport from the lung to the various peripheral tissues. From Pongo pygmaeus (Bornean orangutan).
   3827..3882    +  polyA_signal   β-globin poly(A) signal: rabbit β-globin polyadenylation signal (Gil and Proudfoot, 1987)
   4267..4283    -  protein_bind   lac operator: The lac repressor binds to the lac operator to inhibit transcription in E. coli. This inhibition can be relieved by adding lactose or isopropyl-β-D-thiogalactopyranoside (IPTG). lac repressor encoded by lacI
   4291..4321    -  promoter       lac promoter: promoter for the E. coli lac operon
   4336..4357    -  protein_bind   CAP binding site: CAP binding activates transcription in the presence of cAMP. E. coli catabolite activator protein
   4370..4409    -  CDS            lacI (fragment): lac repressor; lacI; The lac repressor binds to the lac operator to inhibit transcription in E. coli. This inhibition can be relieved by adding lactose or isopropyl-β-D-thiogalactopyranoside (IPTG).
   4416..4438    +  promoter       SV40 promoter (fragment): SV40 enhancer and early promoter
   4462..4597    +  rep_origin     SV40 ori: SV40 origin of replication
   4617..4751    +  polyA_signal   SV40 poly(A) signal: SV40 polyadenylation signal
   4753..4807    -  CDS            lacI (fragment): lac repressor; lacI; The lac repressor binds to the lac operator to inhibit transcription in E. coli. This inhibition can be relieved by adding lactose or isopropyl-β-D-thiogalactopyranoside (IPTG).
   4990..5578    -  rep_origin     ori: high-copy-number ColE1/pMB1/pBR322/pUC origin of replication
   5749..6609    -  CDS            AmpR: β-lactamase; bla; confers resistance to ampicillin, carbenicillin, and related antibiotics
   6610..6714    -  promoter       AmpR promoter: bla
