[The description below was written by a language model from this plasmid's Addgene catalogue record and pLannotate feature annotations shown in this document.]
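Description:
Lys-eMagB-iRFP is a mammalian expression plasmid built on a pCAGGS-type electroporation vector carrying a WPRE. It expresses one half of a blue-light-dependent heterodimerization system anchored to lysosomes. It is maintained in E. coli through a high-copy ColE1/pUC origin and selected with ampicillin via the β-lactamase gene. An SV40 origin fragment is also annotated in the backbone, along with leftover lac promoter/operator and lacI fragments that have no evident role in the design.

Expression is driven by the CAG arrangement: the CMV immediate-early enhancer, the chicken β-actin promoter and a chimeric β-actin/β-globin intron. The synthetic insert, recorded as p18-eMagB-iRFP (about 1.6 kb), begins with an N-terminal fragment of human LAMTOR1 (p18), a Ragulator component that serves here as the lysosomal targeting sequence. The annotation software finds no feature in the interval between this fragment and the reporter, which by the insert name should hold eMagB, an optimized Vivid-derived Magnets photodimerizer. The fusion ends in a near-infrared fluorescent protein annotated as iRFP670, which needs biliverdin as a cofactor and leaves the blue-light channel free. Downstream lie a second small chimeric intron, the WPRE to boost transcript stability and expression, and a bGH polyadenylation signal, followed by the backbone's rabbit β-globin poly(A).

The construct serves as lysosome-resident bait for subcellular optogenetics, where blue light would recruit a protein fused to the complementary Magnets partner. The record does not describe that partner. Of the two sequence records, the depositor's full sequence (7,479 nt) matches backbone plus insert. The repository's shorter partial NGS assembly (6,744 nt) truncates the β-actin promoter and intron, which probably reflects incomplete assembly.
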