Addgene plasmid #162249: Lys-eMagB-iRFP
Purpose: Blue-light dependent heterodimerization system
Depositing lab: Pietro De Camilli. Depositing organization: Yale University. Publication: Optimized Vivid-derived Magnets photodimerizers for subcellular optogenetics in mammalian cells. Benedetti L, Marvin JS, Falahati H, Guillen-Samander A, Looger LL, De Camilli P. Elife. 2020 Nov 11;9. pii: 63230. doi: 10.7554/eLife.63230. PubMed 33174843.
Backbone
  Vector backbone: M18 pCAGGS WPRE electroporation vector (Gray et al., 2016)
  Backbone size w/o insert (bp): 5898
  Vector type: Mammalian Expression
Growth in bacteria
  Bacterial resistance: Ampicillin, 100 μg/mL
  Growth temperature: 37°C
  Growth strain: DH5alpha
  Copy number: High Copy
Gene/Insert
  Gene/Insert name: p18-eMagB-iRFP
  Species: Synthetic
  Insert size (bp): 1581
  Promoter: beta-actin promoter
  Cloning method: Restriction Enzyme; 5′ cloning site NotI (unknown if destroyed); 3′ cloning site HpaI (unknown if destroyed)
Terms and licenses: Academic/Nonprofit Terms; Industry Terms: Not Available to Industry
Depositor comments: Please visit https://doi.org/10.1101/2020.08.28.272807 for bioRxiv preprint.
How to cite: Lys-eMagB-iRFP was a gift from Pietro De Camilli (Addgene plasmid # 162249 ; http://n2t.net/addgene:162249 ; RRID:Addgene_162249)
